>Addgene plasmid #228317 | pMT1434 | addgene full sequence | sequence record 458278 | Addgene NGS Result
GACGAAAGGGCCTCGTGATACGCCTATTTTTATAGGTTAATGTCATGATAATAATGGTTTCTTAGACGTC
AGGTGGCACTTTTCGGGGAAATGTGCGCGGAACCCCTATTTGTTTATTTTTCTAAATACATTCAAATATG
TATCCGCTCATGAGACAATAACCCTGATAAATGCTTCAATAATATTGAAAAAGGAAGAGTATGAGTATTC
AACATTTCCGTGTCGCCCTTATTCCCTTTTTTGCGGCATTTTGCCTTCCTGTTTTTGCTCACCCAGAAAC
GCTGGTGAAAGTAAAAGATGCTGAAGATCAGTTGGGTGCACGAGTGGGTTACATCGAACTGGATCTCAAC
AGCGGTAAGATCCTTGAGAGTTTTCGCCCCGAAGAACGTTTTCCAATGATGAGCACTTTTAAAGTTCTGC
TATGTGGCGCGGTATTATCCCGTATTGACGCCGGGCAAGAGCAACTCGGTCGCCGCATACACTATTCTCA
GAATGACTTGGTTGAGTACTCACCAGTCACAGAAAAGCATCTTACGGATGGCATGACAGTAAGAGAATTA
TGCAGTGCTGCCATAACCATGAGTGATAACACTGCGGCCAACTTACTTCTGACAACGATCGGAGGACCGA
AGGAGCTAACCGCTTTTTTGCACAACATGGGGGATCATGTAACTCGCCTTGATCGTTGGGAACCGGAGCT
GAATGAAGCCATACCAAACGACGAGCGTGACACCACGATGCCTGTAGCAATGGCAACAACGTTGCGCAAA
CTATTAACTGGCGAACTACTTACTCTAGCTTCCCGGCAACAATTAATAGACTGGATGGAGGCGGATAAAG
TTGCAGGACCACTTCTGCGCTCGGCCCTTCCGGCTGGCTGGTTTATTGCTGATAAATCTGGAGCCGGTGA
GCGTGGGTCTCGCGGTATCATTGCAGCACTGGGGCCAGATGGTAAGCCCTCCCGTATCGTAGTTATCTAC
ACGACGGGGAGTCAGGCAACTATGGATGAACGAAATAGACAGATCGCTGAGATAGGTGCCTCACTGATTA
AGCATTGGTAACTGTCAGACCAAGTTTACTCATATATACTTTAGATTGATTTAAAACTTCATTTTTAATT
TAAAAGGATCTAGGTGAAGATCCTTTTTGATAATCTCATGACCAAAATCCCTTAACGTGAGTTTTCGTTC
CACTGAGCGTCAGACCCCGTAGAAAAGATCAAAGGATCTTCTTGAGATCCTTTTTTTCTGCGCGTAATCT
GCTGCTTGCAAACAAAAAAACCACCGCTACCAGCGGTGGTTTGTTTGCCGGATCAAGAGCTACCAACTCT
TTTTCCGAAGGTAACTGGCTTCAGCAGAGCGCAGATACCAAATACTGTTCTTCTAGTGTAGCCGTAGTTA
GGCCACCACTTCAAGAACTCTGTAGCACCGCCTACATACCTCGCTCTGCTAATCCTGTTACCAGTGGCTG
CTGCCAGTGGCGATAAGTCGTGTCTTACCGGGTTGGACTCAAGACGATAGTTACCGGATAAGGCGCAGCG
GTCGGGCTGAACGGGGGGTTCGTGCACACAGCCCAGCTTGGAGCGAACGACCTACACCGAACTGAGATAC
CTACAGCGTGAGCTATGAGAAAGCGCCACGCTTCCCGAAGGGAGAAAGGCGGACAGGTATCCGGTAAGCG
GCAGGGTCGGAACAGGAGAGCGCACGAGGGAGCTTCCAGGGGGAAACGCCTGGTATCTTTATAGTCCTGT
CGGGTTTCGCCACCTCTGACTTGAGCGTCGATTTTTGTGATGCTCGTCAGGGGGGCGGAGCCTATGGAAA
AACGCCAGCAACGCGGCCTTTTTACGGTTCCTGGCCTTTTGCTGGCCTTTTGCTCACATGTTCTTTCCTG
CGTTATCCCCTGATTCTGTGGATAACCGTATTACCGCCTTTGAGTGAGCTGATACCGCTCGCCGCAGCCG
AACGACCGAGCGCAGCGAGTCAGTGAGCGAGGAAGCGGAAGAGCGCCCAATACGCAAACCGCCTCTCCCC
GCGCGTTGGCCGATTCATTAATGCAGCTGGCACGACAGGTTTCCCGACTGGAAAGCGGGCAGTGAGCGCA
ACGCAATTAATGTGAGTTAGCTCACTCATTAGGCACCCCAGGCTTTACACTTTATGCTTCCGGCTCGTAT
GTTGTGTGGAATTGTGAGCGGATAACAATTTCACACAGGAAACAGCTATGACCATGATTACGCCAAGCTT
GCGGCCGCGGATCCATCGATTTGTATGTGAAATAGCTGAAATTCGAAAATTTCATTATGGCTGTATCTAC
TTTAGCGTATTAGGCATTTGAGCATTGGCTTGAACAATGCGGGCTGTAGTGTGTCACCAAAGAAACCATT
CGGGTTCGGATCTGGAAGTCCTCATCACGTGATGCCGATCTCGTGTATTTTATTTTCAGATAACACCTGA
AGACTTTTGGGTCGGAGGACTGGCTCTTTCCGATCAAATTGGAATGGAAAATTGCTCCTCTAAGAAAGGG
TGCCAACACTCTTTGTAACACAGGACACCGTTTATTGCTAACTCGATTGCATTCTTTCCTTTCCCACACC
GGGATCTGGTCTTGGTGAACAATCTCTCCTGTCCTTATCTAAATATATCATCGCACTGTAACCTTCCTTA
TTACTTTTCGAGCGTCCGTCCTGTATTATCTTCAACCTGAAACCAAACTCTAACCAGGCTTCACTCGTGG
ATCTATAATTGAACATGGGATCCTATGTATGATACGAAACGTACCGTATCGTTAAGGTAGCGTCAAAATT
TAACTGTTCTAACCCCTACTTGACAGCAATATATAAACAGAAGGAAGCTGCCCTGTCTTAAACCTTTTTT
TTTATCATCATTATTAGCTTACTTTCATAATTGCGACTGGTTCCAATTGACAAGCTTTTGATTTTAACGA
CTTTTAACGACAACTTGAGAAGATCAAAAAACAACTAATTATTCGAAACGACTAGTATGGTTTCTAAGGG
TGAAGAGTTGTTCACTGGTGTTGTTCCAATCTTGGTTGAGTTGGACGGTGACGTTAACGGACACAAGTTC
TCTGTTTCTGGTGAAGGTGAGGGTGACGCTACTTACGGAAAGTTGACTTTGAAGTTCATCTGTACTACTG
GTAAGTTGCCAGTTCCATGGCCAACTTTGGTTACTACTTTGACTTACGGTGTTCAGTGTTTCTCCAGATA
CCCAGACCACATGAAGCAGCACGATTTCTTCAAGTCTGCTATGCCAGAGGGTTACGTTCAAGAGAGAACT
ATCTTCTTCAAGGACGACGGTAACTACAAGACTAGAGCTGAGGTTAAGTTCGAGGGTGACACATTGGTTA
ACAGAATCGAGTTGAAGGGTATCGACTTCAAAGAGGACGGAAACATCTTGGGTCACAAGTTGGAGTACAA
CTACAACTCCCACAACGTTTACATCATGGCTGACAAGCAGAAGAACGGTATCAAGGTTAACTTCAAGATC
AGACACAACATCGAGGACGGTTCCGTTCAATTGGCTGACCACTACCAACAGAACACTCCAATTGGTGACG
GTCCAGTTTTGTTGCCAGACAACCACTACTTGTCCACTCAATCCGCTTTGTCCAAGGACCCAAACGAGAA
GAGAGATCACATGGTTTTGTTGGAGTTCGTTACTGCTGCTGGTATCACTTTGGGTATGGACGAGTTGTAC
AAGTAACTCGAGCCTTAGACATGACTGTTCCTCAGTTCAAGTTGGGCACTTACGAGAAGACCGGTCTTGC
TAGATTCTAATCAAGAGGATGTCAGAATGCCATTTGCCTGAGAGATGCAGGCTTCATTTTTGATACTTTT
TTATTTGTAACCTATATAGTATAGGATTTTTTTTGTCATTTTGTTTCTTCTCGTACGAGCTTGCTCCTGA
TCAGCCTATCTCGCAGCTGATGAATATCTTGTGGTAGGGGTTTGGGAAAATCATTCGAGTTTGATGTTTT
TCTTGGTATTTCCCACTCCTCTTCAGAGTACAGAAGATTAAGTGAGACGTTCGTTTGTGCAAGCTTAGAT
CTTCTAGAGACAATAAGAAGAAAAAAAAAGAAAAGCGGTGGGGGAGGGATTATTAAATAAGGATTATGTA
ACCCCAGGGTACCGTTCTATACATATTTAAGGATTATTTAGGACAATCGATGAAATCGGCATCAAACTGG
ATGGGAGTATAGTGTCCGGATAATCGGATAAATCATCTTGCGAGGAGCCGCTTGGTTGGTTGGTGAGAGG
AGTGAAATATGTGTCTCCTCACCCAAGAATCGCGATATCAGCACCCTGTGGGGGACACTATTGGCCTCCC
TCCCAAACCTTCGATGTGGTAGTGCTTTATTATATTGATTACATTGATTACATAGCTAAACCCTGCCTGG
TTGCAAGTTGAGCTCCGAATTCCAATATTAGTAAAATGCCTGCAAGATAACCTCGGTATGGCGTCCGACC
CCGCTTAATTATTTTAACTCCTTTCCAACGAGGACTTCGTAATTTTTGATTAGGGAGTTGAGAAACGGGG
GGTCTTGATACCTCCTCGATTTCAGATCCCACCCCCTCTCAGTCCCAAGTGGGACCCCCCTCGGCCGTGA
AATGCGCGCACTTTAGTTTTTTTCGCATGTAAACGCCGGTGTCCGTCATCTAGAGAATTCCCCGCTCAGA
AGAACTCGTCAAGAAGGCGATAGAAGGCGATGCGCTGCGAATCGGGAGCGGCGATACCGTAAAGCACGAG
GAAGCGGTCAGCCCATTCGCCGCCAAGCTCTTCAGCAATATCACGGGTAGCCAACGCTATGTCCTGATAG
CGGTCCGCCACACCCAGCCGGCCACAGTCGATGAATCCAGAAAAGCGGCCATTTTCCACCATGATATTCG
GCAAGCAGGCATCGCCATGGGTCACGACGAGATCCTCGCCGTCGGGCATGCGCGCCTTGAGCCTGGCGAA
CAGTTCGGCTGGCGCGAGCCCCTGATGCTCTTCGTCCAGATCATCCTGATCGACAAGACCGGCTTCCATC
CGAGTACGTGCTCGCTCGATGCGATGTTTCGCTTGGTGGTCGAATGGGCAGGTAGCCGGATCAAGCGTAT
GCAGCCGCCGCATTGCATCAGCCATGATGGATACTTTCTCGGCAGGAGCAAGGTGAGATGACAGGAGATC
CTGCCCCGGCACTTCGCCCAATAGCAGCCAGTCCCTTCCCGCTTCAGTGACAACGTCGAGCACAGCTGCG
CAAGGAACGCCCGTCGTGGCCAGCCACGATAGCCGCGCTGCCTCGTCCTGCAGTTCATTCAGGGCACCGG
ACAGGTCGGTCTTGACAAAAAGAACCGGGCGCCCCTGCGCTGACAGCCGGAACACGGCGGCATCAGAGCA
GCCGATTGTCTGTTGTGCCCAGTCATAGCCGAATAGCCTCTCCACCCAAGCGGCCGGAGAACCTGCGTGC
AATCCATCTTGTTCAATCATATGGTTTCTATATTATCTTTGTACTAAAGAGCAATTGATAATGTGCGAGA
AAAACTGGTCCTTATATACCGTTTGCAGCACTCCCTCCCGAACTTTACGAAAAGTCGTGCGCCACCTGAT
TTTCATCACGCCAAAAACCTACACGTATGACTACTCCGGGCCAGTGTTCACCACGAGCTATATAGTGTTA
ATTAATTACCTTATTGGTTAGCTCTGCATGTAAGGGTGGTGTGAGCCGGGAATTGGGTCTACTCTAGCGT
TCAGTAAGGTGATATAAAGCTCTGTAGAATTCACTGGCCGTCGTTTTACAACGTCGTGACTGGGAAAACC
CTGGCGTTACCCAACTTAATCGCCTTGCAGCACATCCCCCTTTCGCCAGCTGGCGTAATAGCGAAGAGGC
CCGCACCGATCGCCCTTCCCAACAGTTGCGCAGCCTGAATGGCGAATGGCGCCTGATGCGGTATTTTCTC
CTTACGCATCTGTGCGGTATTTCACACCGCATATGGTGCACTCTCAGTACAATCTGCTCTGATGCCGCAT
AGTTAAGCCAGCCCCGACACCCGCCAACACCCGCTGACGCGCCCTGACGGGCTTGTCTGCTCCCGGCATC
CGCTTACAGACAAGCTGTGACCGTCTCCGGGAGCTGCATGTGTCAGAGGTTTTCACCGTCATCACCGAAA
CGCGCGA
Features (pLannotate 1.2.2; 17 found; start..end, strand, type, name):
     96..200     +  promoter       AmpR promoter: bla
    201..1061    +  CDS            AmpR: β-lactamase; bla; confers resistance to ampicillin, carbenicillin, and related antibiotics
   1232..1820    +  rep_origin     ori: high-copy-number ColE1/pMB1/pBR322/pUC origin of replication
   2003..2095    +  CDS            lacI (fragment): lac repressor; lacI; The lac repressor binds to the lac operator to inhibit transcription in E. coli. This inhibition can be relieved by adding lactose or isopropyl-β-D-thiogalactopyranoside (IPTG).
   2108..2129    +  protein_bind   CAP binding site: CAP binding activates transcription in the presence of cAMP. E. coli catabolite activator protein
   2144..2174    +  promoter       lac promoter: promoter for the E. coli lac operon
   2182..2198    +  protein_bind   lac operator: The lac repressor binds to the lac operator to inhibit transcription in E. coli. This inhibition can be relieved by adding lactose or isopropyl-β-D-thiogalactopyranoside (IPTG). lac repressor encoded by lacI
   2793..2990    +  promoter       AOX1 promoter (fragment): Pichia pastoris AOX1; inducible promoter, regulated by methanol
   2997..3713    +  CDS            EGFP: EGFP is a basic (constitutively fluorescent) green fluorescent protein published in 1996, derived from Aequorea victoria. It is reported to be a rapidly-maturing weak dimer with moderate acid sensitivity.
   3722..3787    +  CDS            AOX1 (fragment): ALOX1_KOMPC - Experimental evidence at protein level: Swiss-Prot protein existence level 1. Major isoform of alcohol oxidase, which catalyzes the oxidation of methanol to formaldehyde and hydrogen peroxide, the first step in the methanol utilization pathway of methylotrophic yeasts. From Komagataella phaffii (strain ATCC 76273 / CBS 7435 / CECT 11047 / NRRL Y-11430 / Wegner 21-1) (Yeast) (Pichia pastoris).
   3791..4037    +  terminator     AOX1 terminator: Pichia pastoris AOX1; transcription terminator for AOX1
   4078..4095    -  promoter       ADH1 promoter (fragment): S. cerevisiae ADH1; promoter for alcohol dehydrogenase 1
   4156..4172    +  mobile_element Tn7L (fragment): mini-Tn7 element (left end of the Tn7 transposon) Tn7
   4689..5480    -  CDS            neo: KKA2_KLEPN - Also known as kan, nptII. Experimental evidence at protein level: Swiss-Prot protein existence level 1. Resistance to kanamycin, neomycin, paromomycin, ribostamycin, butirosin and gentamicin B. From Klebsiella pneumoniae.
   5769..5926    +  CDS            lacZα (fragment): LacZα fragment of β-galactosidase; lacZ fragment
   5932..6031    -  misc_feature   bom (fragment): basis of mobility region from pBR322
   6133..1       -  CDS            rop (fragment) (across the origin): Rop protein, which maintains plasmids at low copy number; rop
