[The description below was written by a language model from this plasmid's Addgene catalogue record and pLannotate feature annotations shown in this document.]
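Description:
pMT1434 is a 6,167-nt yeast expression and synthetic-biology plasmid built on a pUC19 backbone. It places EGFP under a promoter that can be regulated with the small molecule 2,4-diacetylphloroglucinol (DAPG). In E. coli it is maintained at high copy through the ColE1/pUC-type origin and selected with ampicillin through the bla (β-lactamase) gene and its native promoter. Short annotated matches to lacI, the CAP site, lac promoter and operator, lacZα, bom and rop are leftovers of the cloning backbone and are not functional parts of the design.

The payload is an EGFP coding sequence, originally derived from Aequorea victoria, driven by the synthetic promoter KpPhl1.1. The feature table detects a fragment of the Pichia pastoris (Komagataella phaffii) AOX1 promoter directly upstream of EGFP. This suggests the synthetic promoter incorporates AOX1-derived sequence next to the start codon, while the roughly 600 nt before it are unannotated and may hold the DAPG-responsive elements. The record does not describe these elements, and no DAPG-responsive regulator gene is annotated on the plasmid. Downstream of EGFP lie a short piece of AOX1 coding sequence and the AOX1 transcription terminator.

A neo (nptII) gene in the opposite orientation provides G418 selection in yeast, although its promoter and terminator are not identified in the annotation. No yeast replication origin is annotated, so the mode of maintenance in yeast is not stated. The very short ADH1 promoter and Tn7L hits are probably incidental matches. The plasmid serves as a fluorescent reporter for measuring the strength and DAPG responsiveness of the KpPhl1.1 promoter, as part of work on strong inducible synthetic promoters in yeasts.
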