Addgene plasmid #228317: pMT1434
Purpose: 2,4-Diacetylphloroglucinol (DAPG)-regulatable EGFP expression
Depositing lab: Jun Ishii. Depositing organization: Kobe University. Publication: Designing strong inducible synthetic promoters in yeasts. Tominaga M, Shima Y, Nozaki K, Ito Y, Someda M, Shoya Y, Hashii N, Obata C, Matsumoto-Kitano M, Suematsu K, Matsukawa T, Hosoya K, Hashiba N, Kondo A, Ishii J. Nat Commun. 2024 Dec 19;15(1):10653. doi: 10.1038/s41467-024-54865-z. PubMed 39702268.
Backbone
  Vector backbone: pUC19
  Vector type: Yeast Expression, Synthetic Biology
  Selectable markers: Neomycin (select with G418)
Growth in bacteria
  Bacterial resistance: Ampicillin, 100 μg/mL
  Growth temperature: 37°C
  Growth strain: DH5alpha
  Copy number: High Copy
Gene/Insert
  Gene/Insert name: EGFP
  Species: Synthetic; Aequorea victoria
  Promoter: 2,4-Diacetylphloroglucinol-regulatable synthetic promoter (KpPhl1.1)
  Cloning method: Ligation Independent Cloning
Terms and licenses: Academic/Nonprofit Terms; Industry Terms: Not Available to Industry
How to cite: pMT1434 was a gift from Jun Ishii (Addgene plasmid # 228317 ; http://n2t.net/addgene:228317 ; RRID:Addgene_228317)
